Addgene plasmid #73404: pETM6-At4CL-PhCHS-CmCHI (C5 mutant, pFlavo-opt)
Purpose: Expresses three enzymes to convert phenylpropanoic acids to flavanones in vivo
Depositing lab: Mattheos Koffas. Depositing organization: Rensselaer Polytechnic Institute. Publication: Experimental and computational optimization of an Escherichia coli co-culture for the efficient production of flavonoids. Jones JA, Vernacchio VR, Sinkoe AL, Collins SM, Ibrahim MH, Lachance DM, Hahn J, Koffas MA. Metab Eng. 2016 Feb 6;35:55-63. doi: 10.1016/j.ymben.2016.01.006. PubMed 26860871.
Backbone
  Vector backbone: pETM6
  Backbone manufacturer: Koffas Lab, Addgene Plasmid #49795
  Backbone size w/o insert (bp): 5203
  Vector type: Bacterial Expression
Growth in bacteria
  Bacterial resistance: Ampicillin, 100 μg/mL
  Growth temperature: 37°C
  Growth strain: DH5alpha
  Copy number: High Copy
Gene/Insert 1
  Gene/Insert name: At4CL
  Species: A. thaliana (mustard weed)
  Promoter: T7
  Cloning method: Restriction Enzyme; 5′ cloning site unknown (unknown if destroyed); 3′ cloning site unknown (unknown if destroyed)
  Sequencing primers: 5′ pBRrevBam
Gene/Insert 2
  Gene/Insert name: PhCHS
  Species: P. hybrida
  Promoter: T7
  Cloning method: Restriction Enzyme; 5′ cloning site unknown (unknown if destroyed); 3′ cloning site unknown (unknown if destroyed)
  Sequencing primers: 5′ unknown
Gene/Insert 3
  Gene/Insert name: CmCHI
  Species: C. maxima
  Cloning method: Restriction Enzyme; 5′ cloning site unknown (unknown if destroyed); 3′ cloning site unknown (unknown if destroyed)
  Sequencing primers: 5′ unknown; 3′ ePathOptimize C4 (mutant T7) promoter
Terms and licenses: Academic/Nonprofit Terms; Industry Terms: Not Available to Industry
Depositor comments: Identical to pETM6-At4CL-PhCHS-CmCHI above except that the CmCHI gene is expressed from the ePathOptimize C4 (mutant T7) promoter.
How to cite: pETM6-At4CL-PhCHS-CmCHI (C5 mutant, pFlavo-opt) was a gift from Mattheos Koffas (Addgene plasmid # 73404 ; http://n2t.net/addgene:73404 ; RRID:Addgene_73404)
