[The description below was written by a language model from this plasmid's Addgene catalogue record and pLannotate feature annotations shown in this document.]
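Description:
pETM6-At4CL-PhCHS-CmCHI (C5 mutant, pFlavo-opt) is a bacterial expression plasmid of about 9.3 kb, built on the pETM6 backbone, that carries a three-enzyme pathway for converting phenylpropanoic acids into flavanones in Escherichia coli. It is propagated through a ColE1/pBR322-type origin accompanied by the rop gene and the bom region. The catalogue lists it as high copy, although rop normally moderates copy number. Selection is with ampicillin through β-lactamase. An f1 origin and a lacI repressor gene with its own promoter are also present, along with remnants of the tetracycline resistance gene left over from the pBR322 lineage.

The payload is arranged as three consecutive, separately transcribed units, each with a lac operator, the T7 gene 10 ribosome binding site, a coding sequence and its own T7 terminator, so expression depends on T7 RNA polymerase and is inducible with IPTG. The first unit encodes Arabidopsis thaliana 4-coumarate:CoA ligase (At4CL), which activates the acid substrates as CoA thioesters. The second encodes Petunia hybrida chalcone synthase (PhCHS), which forms the chalcone. The third encodes chalcone isomerase (CmCHI), which cyclises the chalcone to the flavanone. The annotation tool labelled the latter two genes by homologues from other species.

Canonical T7 promoters are annotated upstream of At4CL and PhCHS but not CmCHI. This fits the depositor's comment that CmCHI is driven by an ePathOptimize mutant T7 promoter. The record is inconsistent about the variant, giving C5 in the name and C4 in the comments. The short S-Tag fragments after each gene, and the small "CMV intron" and FAPα2 hits, are probably vector remnants or spurious matches. The associated work used the plasmid to optimise flavonoid production in an E. coli co-culture.
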