Features (pLannotate 1.2.2; 31 found; start..end, strand, type, name):
      3..27      +  protein_bind   lac operator: The lac repressor binds to the lac operator to inhibit transcription in E. coli. This inhibition can be relieved by adding lactose or isopropyl-β-D-thiogalactopyranoside (IPTG). lac repressor encoded by lacI
     42..64      +  RBS            RBS: efficient ribosome binding site from bacteriophage T7 gene 10 (Olins and Rangwala, 1989)
     72..1754    +  CDS            4CL1: 4CL1_ARATH - Experimental evidence at protein level: Swiss-Prot protein existence level 1. Produces CoA thioesters of a variety of hydroxy- and methoxy- substituted cinnamic acids, which are used to synthesize several phenylpropanoid-derived compounds, including anthocyanins, flavonoids, isoflavonoids, coumarins, lignin, suberin and wall-bound phenolics. From Arabidopsis thaliana (Mouse-ear cress).
   1770..1811    +  CDS            S-Tag (fragment): affinity and epitope tag derived from pancreatic ribonuclease A
   1867..1914    +  terminator     T7 terminator: transcription terminator for bacteriophage T7 RNA polymerase
   1948..1966    +  promoter       T7 promoter: promoter for bacteriophage T7 RNA polymerase
   1967..1991    +  protein_bind   lac operator: The lac repressor binds to the lac operator to inhibit transcription in E. coli. This inhibition can be relieved by adding lactose or isopropyl-β-D-thiogalactopyranoside (IPTG). lac repressor encoded by lacI
   2006..2028    +  RBS            RBS: efficient ribosome binding site from bacteriophage T7 gene 10 (Olins and Rangwala, 1989)
   2036..3199    +  CDS            CHSY_HYPAN: Experimental evidence at protein level: Swiss-Prot protein existence level 1. The primary product of this enzyme is 4,2',4',6'- tetrahydroxychalcone (also termed naringenin-chalcone or chalcone) which undergoes enzyme-catalyzed or spontaneous isomerization into naringenin. From Hypericum androsaemum (Tutsan).
   3227..3268    +  CDS            S-Tag (fragment): affinity and epitope tag derived from pancreatic ribonuclease A
   3324..3371    +  terminator     T7 terminator: transcription terminator for bacteriophage T7 RNA polymerase
   3402..3420    +  intron         CMV intron (fragment): modified intron A from human cytomegalovirus (CMV)
   3424..3448    +  protein_bind   lac operator: The lac repressor binds to the lac operator to inhibit transcription in E. coli. This inhibition can be relieved by adding lactose or isopropyl-β-D-thiogalactopyranoside (IPTG). lac repressor encoded by lacI
   3463..3485    +  RBS            RBS: efficient ribosome binding site from bacteriophage T7 gene 10 (Olins and Rangwala, 1989)
   3499..4134    +  CDS            CHI1 (fragment): CFI1_ARATH - Also known as CFI, TT5. Experimental evidence at protein level: Swiss-Prot protein existence level 1. Catalyzes the intramolecular cyclization of bicyclic chalcones into tricyclic (S)-flavanones. Responsible for the isomerization of 4,2',4',6'-tetrahydroxychalcone (also termed chalcone) into naringenin. From Arabidopsis thaliana (Mouse-ear cress).
   4162..4185    +  CDS            FAPα2 (fragment): fluorogen-activating protein composed of a dimer of the L5-MG single-chain antibody fragment (Szent-Gyorgyi et al., 2008) binds malachite green derivatives to produce red fluorescence
   4240..4281    +  CDS            S-Tag (fragment): affinity and epitope tag derived from pancreatic ribonuclease A
   4337..4384    +  terminator     T7 terminator: transcription terminator for bacteriophage T7 RNA polymerase
   4428..4883    +  rep_origin     f1 ori (sequence partly withheld): f1 bacteriophage origin of replication; arrow indicates direction of (+) strand synthesis
   4998..5858    -  CDS            AmpR: β-lactamase; bla; confers resistance to ampicillin, carbenicillin, and related antibiotics
   5859..5951    -  promoter       AmpR promoter: bla
   6032..6620    +  rep_origin     ori: high-copy-number ColE1/pMB1/pBR322/pUC origin of replication
   6806..6948    -  misc_feature   bom: basis of mobility region from pBR322
   7050..7241    -  CDS            rop: Rop protein, which maintains plasmids at low copy number; rop
   7258..7638    +  CDS            YPB1_ECOLX: Protein predicted: Swiss-Prot protein existence level 4. From Escherichia coli.
   7700..7764    -  CDS            TcR (fragment): tetracycline efflux protein; tet; confers resistance to tetracycline
   7779..7800    -  protein_bind   CAP binding site: CAP binding activates transcription in the presence of cAMP. E. coli catabolite activator protein
   7813..8895    -  CDS            lacI: lac repressor; lacI; The lac repressor binds to the lac operator to inhibit transcription in E. coli. This inhibition can be relieved by adding lactose or isopropyl-β-D-thiogalactopyranoside (IPTG).
   8896..8973    -  promoter       lacI promoter: lacI
   8981..9254    -  CDS            TcR (fragment): tetracycline efflux protein; tet; confers resistance to tetracycline
   9289..2       +  promoter       T7 promoter (across the origin): promoter for bacteriophage T7 RNA polymerase
>Addgene plasmid #73404 | pETM6-At4CL-PhCHS-CmCHI (C5 mutant, pFlavo-opt) | depositor full sequence | sequence record 135146 | Full Sequence
GGGGAATTGTGAGCGGATAACAATTCCCCTCTAGAAATAATTTTGTTTAACTTTAAGAAGGAGATATACA
TATGGCGCCACAAGAACAAGCAGTTTCTCAGGTGATGGAGAAACAGAGCAACAACAACAACAGTGACGTC
ATTTTCCGATCAAAGTTACCGGATATTTACATCCCGAACCACCTATCTCTCCACGACTACATCTTCCAAA
ACATCTCCGAATTCGCCACTAAGCCTTGCCTAATCAACGGACCAACCGGCCACGTGTACACTTACTCCGA
CGTCCACGTCATCTCCCGCCAAATCGCCGCCAATTTTCACAAACTCGGCGTTAACCAAAACGACGTCGTC
ATGCTCCTCCTCCCAAACTGTCCCGAATTCGTCCTCTCTTTCCTCGCCGCCTCCTTCCGCGGCGCAACCG
CCACCGCCGCAAACCCTTTCTTCACTCCGGCGGAGATAGCTAAACAAGCCAAAGCCTCCAACACCAAACT
CATAATCACCGAAGCTCGTTACGTCGACAAAATCAAACCACTTCAAAACGACGACGGAGTAGTCATCGTC
TGCATCGACGACAACGAATCCGTGCCAATCCCTGAAGGCTGCCTCCGCTTCACCGAGTTGACTCAGTCGA
CAACCGAGGCATCAGAAGTCATCGACTCGGTGGAGATTTCACCGGACGACGTGGTGGCACTACCTTACTC
CTCTGGCACGACGGGATTACCAAAAGGAGTGATGCTGACTCACAAGGGACTAGTCACGAGCGTTGCTCAG
CAAGTCGACGGCGAGAACCCGAATCTTTATTTCCACAGCGATGACGTCATACTCTGTGTTTTGCCCATGT
TTCATATCTACGCTTTGAACTCGATCATGTTGTGTGGTCTTAGAGTTGGTGCGGCGATTCTGATAATGCC
GAAGTTTGAGATCAATCTGCTATTGGAGCTGATCCAGAGGTGTAAAGTGACGGTGGCTCCGATGGTTCCG
CCGATTGTGTTGGCCATTGCGAAGTCTTCGGAGACGGAGAAGTATGATTTGAGCTCGATAAGAGTGGTGA
AATCTGGTGCTGCTCCTCTTGGTAAAGAACTTGAAGATGCCGTTAATGCCAAGTTTCCTAATGCCAAACT
CGGTCAGGGATACGGAATGACGGAAGCAGGTCCAGTGCTCGCAATGTCGTTAGGTTTTGCAAAGGAACCT
TTTCCGGTTAAGTCAGGAGCTTGTGGTACTGTTGTAAGAAATGCTGAGATGAAAATAGTTGATCCAGACA
CCGGAGATTCTCTTTCGAGGAATCAACCCGGTGAGATTTGTATTCGTGGTCACCAGATCATGAAAGGTTA
CCTCAACAATCCGGCAGCTACAGCAGAGACCATTGATAAAGACGGTTGGCTTCATACTGGAGATATTGGA
TTGATCGATGACGATGACGAGCTTTTCATCGTTGATCGATTGAAAGAACTTATCAAGTATAAAGGTTTTC
AGGTAGCTCCGGCTGAGCTAGAGGCTTTGCTCATCGGTCATCCTGACATTACTGATGTTGCTGTTGTCGC
AATGAAAGAAGAAGCAGCTGGTGAAGTTCCTGTTGCATTTGTGGTGAAATCGAAGGATTCGGAGTTATCA
GAAGATGATGTGAAGCAATTCGTGTCGAAACAGGTTGTGTTTTACAAGAGAATCAACAAAGTGTTCTTCA
CTGAATCCATTCCTAAAGCTCCATCAGGGAAGATATTGAGGAAAGATCTGAGGGCAAAACTAGCAAATGG
ATTGTGACTCGAGTCTGGTAAAGAAACCGCTGCTGCGAAATTTGAACGCCAGCACATGGACTCGTCTACT
AGTCGCAGCTTAATTAACCTAAACTGCTGCCACCGCTGAGCAATAACTAGCATAACCCCTTGGGGCCTCT
AAACGGGTCTTGAGGGGTTTTTTGCTAGGATCGAGATCGATCTCGATCCCGCGAAATTAATACGACTCAC
TATAGGGGAATTGTGAGCGGATAACAATTCCCCTCTAGAAATAATTTTGTTTAACTTTAAGAAGGAGATA
TACATATGGTGACAGTCGAGGAGTATCGTAAGGCACAACGTGCTGAAGGTCCAGCCACTGTCATGGCCAT
TGGAACAGCCACACCTTCAAACTGTGTTGATCAAAGCACTTACCCTGATTTTTATTTTCGTATCACTAAC
AGTGAGCACAAGACTGATCTTAAGGAGAAATTTAAGCGCATGTGTGAAAAATCAATGATTAAGAAAAGGT
ACATGCACTTAACAGAGGAAATCTTGAAAGAGAATCCTAGTATGTGTGAATACATGGCACCTTCTCTTGA
TGCTAGGCAAGACATAGTGGTGGTTGAAGTGCCCAAACTTGGCAAAGAGGCAGCTCAAAAGGCCATCAAG
GAATGGGGCCAGCCCAAGTCCAAAATTACCCATTTGGTCTTTTGCACAACCAGTGGTGTGGACATGCCTG
GGTGTGACTATCAACTCACTAAGCTACTTGGGCTTCGTCCATCGGTCAAGAGGCTTATGATGTACCAACA
AGGTTGCTTTGCTGGTGGCACGGTTCTTCGGTTAGCCAAGGACTTGGCTGAAAACAACAAGGGCGCTCGA
GTCCTTGTTGTTTGTTCAGAAATCACCGCGGTCACTTTCCGTGGGCCAAATGATACTCATTTGGATAGTT
TAGTTGGCCAAGCACTTTTTGGTGATGGGGCAGGCGCGATCATTATAGGTTCTGATCCAATTCCAGGGGT
CGAAAGGCCTTTGTTCGAGCTCGTTTCAGCAGCCCAAACTCTTCTCCCAGATAGCCATGGTGCTATTGAT
GGCCATCTCCGTGAAGTTGGGCTTACATTCCACTTACTCAAAGATGTTCCTGGGCTGATCTCAAAAAATA
TTGAGAAGAGCCTTGAGGAAGCATTCAAACCTTTGGGCATTTCTGATTGGAACTCTCTATTCTGGATTGC
TCATCCAGGTGGGCCTGCAATTTTGGACCAAGTTGAAATAAAGTTGGGCCTAAAGCCCGAGAAACTTAAG
GCTACAAGGAATGTGTTAAGTAACTATGGTAACATGTCAAGTGCTTGTGTACTGTTTATTTTGGATGAAA
TGAGAAAGGCCTCAGCCAAAGAAGGTTTAGGAACTACTGGTGAAGGGCTTGAGTGGGGTGTTCTTTTTGG
ATTTGGGCCTGGGCTAACAGTTGAGACTGTTGTCCTCCACAGTGTTGCTACTTAATAGGGTACCCTCGAG
TCTGGTAAAGAAACCGCTGCTGCGAAATTTGAACGCCAGCACATGGACTCGTCTACTAGTCGCAGCTTAA
TTAACCTAAACTGCTGCCACCGCTGAGCAATAACTAGCATAACCCCTTGGGGCCTCTAAACGGGTCTTGA
GGGGTTTTTTGCTAGGATCGAGATCGATCTCGATCCCGCGAAATTAATACGACTCACTATCAAGGAATTG
TGAGCGGATAACAATTCCCCTCTAGAAATAATTTTGTTTAACTTTAAGAAGGAGATATACATATGAATCC
GTCGCCGTCTGTTACCGAACTGCAAGTGGAAAATGTCACCTTTACGCCGAGTCTGCAACCGCCGGGCTCT
ACCAAATCGCATTTTCTGGGCGGTGCAGGTGAACGTGGCCTGGAAATCGAAGGCAAATTTGTTAAATTCA
CCGCTATTGGTGTCTATCTGGAAGAAAACGCCGTGCCGCTGCTGGCAGGCAAATGGAAAGGCAAAACCGC
CGGTGAACTGACGGAATCTGTCGAATTTTTCCGCGATGTGGTTACCGGCCCGTTTGAAAAATTCATGAAA
GTGACCATGATCCTGCCGCTGACGGGTGCGCAGTATTCAGAAAAAGTTGCTGAAAATTGCATGGCGATTT
GGAAATTTTTCGGCATCTACACCGATGCAGAAGCTAAAGCGATTGAAAAATTTACGGAAGTGTTCAAAGA
CGAAATTTTTCCGCCGGGCAGCTCTATCCTGTTCACCCAAAGTTCCGGTTCGCTGACGATTTCATTTTCG
AAAGATGGCAGCATCCCGAAAGACGGTGTCGCGGTGATTGAAAACAATCTGCTGAGCGAAGCCGTTCTGG
AATCTATGATCGGTAAAAACGGCGTCAGTCCGGCGGCCAAAAAATCCCTGGCCGAACGTCTGTCAGCACT
GCTGAATGTTGCTTCCGACAAAATGAAAGGCGGTGGCGGCTCAGGTGGCGGTGGCTCTGGTGGCGGTGGT
TCAGGCGTCAAAGAAAGTCTGGTGTGACTCGAGTCTGGTAAAGAAACCGCTGCTGCGAAATTTGAACGCC
AGCACATGGACTCGTCTACTAGTCGCAGCTTAATTAACCTAAACTGCTGCCACCGCTGAGCAATAACTAG
CATAACCCCTTGGGGCCTCTAAACGGGTCTTGAGGGGTTTTTTGCTAGCGAAAGGAGGAGTCGACTATAT
CCGGATTGGCGAATGGG
[124 nt withheld, positions 4428-4551]
C
[91 nt withheld, positions 4553-4643]
A
[49 nt withheld, positions 4645-4693]
CCTTTGACGTTGGAGTCCACGTTCTTT
[37 nt withheld, positions 4721-4757]
ACCCTATCTCGGTCTATTCTTTTGATTTATAAGGGATTTTGCCGATTTCGGCCTATTGGTTAAAAAATGA
GCTGATTTAACAAAAATTTAACGCGAATTTTAACAAAATATTAACGTTTACAATTTCTGGCGGCACGATG
GCATGAGATTATCAAAAAGGATCTTCACCTAGATCCTTTTAAATTAAAAATGAAGTTTTAAATCAATCTA
AAGTATATATGAGTAAACTTGGTCTGACAGTTACCAATGCTTAATCAGTGAGGCACCTATCTCAGCGATC
TGTCTATTTCGTTCATCCATAGTTGCCTGACTCCCCGTCGTGTAGATAACTACGATACGGGAGGGCTTAC
CATCTGGCCCCAGTGCTGCAATGATACCGCGAGACCCACGCTCACCGGCTCCAGATTTATCAGCAATAAA
CCAGCCAGCCGGAAGGGCCGAGCGCAGAAGTGGTCCTGCAACTTTATCCGCCTCCATCCAGTCTATTAAT
TGTTGCCGGGAAGCTAGAGTAAGTAGTTCGCCAGTTAATAGTTTGCGCAACGTTGTTGCCATTGCTACAG
GCATCGTGGTGTCACGCTCGTCGTTTGGTATGGCTTCATTCAGCTCCGGTTCCCAACGATCAAGGCGAGT
TACATGATCCCCCATGTTGTGCAAAAAAGCGGTTAGCTCCTTCGGTCCTCCGATCGTTGTCAGAAGTAAG
TTGGCCGCAGTGTTATCACTCATGGTTATGGCAGCACTGCATAATTCTCTTACTGTCATGCCATCCGTAA
GATGCTTTTCTGTGACTGGTGAGTACTCAACCAAGTCATTCTGAGAATAGTGTATGCGGCGACCGAGTTG
CTCTTGCCCGGCGTCAATACGGGATAATACCGCGCCACATAGCAGAACTTTAAAAGTGCTCATCATTGGA
AAACGTTCTTCGGGGCGAAAACTCTCAAGGATCTTACCGCTGTTGAGATCCAGTTCGATGTAACCCACTC
GTGCACCCAACTGATCTTCAGCATCTTTTACTTTCACCAGCGTTTCTGGGTGAGCAAAAACAGGAAGGCA
AAATGCCGCAAAAAAGGGAATAAGGGCGACACGGAAATGTTGAATACTCATACTCTTCCTTTTTCAATCA
TGATTGAAGCATTTATCAGGGTTATTGTCTCATGAGCGGATACATATTTGAATGTATTTAGAAAAATAAA
CAAATAGGTCATGACCAAAATCCCTTAACGTGAGTTTTCGTTCCACTGAGCGTCAGACCCCGTAGAAAAG
ATCAAAGGATCTTCTTGAGATCCTTTTTTTCTGCGCGTAATCTGCTGCTTGCAAACAAAAAAACCACCGC
TACCAGCGGTGGTTTGTTTGCCGGATCAAGAGCTACCAACTCTTTTTCCGAAGGTAACTGGCTTCAGCAG
AGCGCAGATACCAAATACTGTCCTTCTAGTGTAGCCGTAGTTAGGCCACCACTTCAAGAACTCTGTAGCA
CCGCCTACATACCTCGCTCTGCTAATCCTGTTACCAGTGGCTGCTGCCAGTGGCGATAAGTCGTGTCTTA
CCGGGTTGGACTCAAGACGATAGTTACCGGATAAGGCGCAGCGGTCGGGCTGAACGGGGGGTTCGTGCAC
ACAGCCCAGCTTGGAGCGAACGACCTACACCGAACTGAGATACCTACAGCGTGAGCTATGAGAAAGCGCC
ACGCTTCCCGAAGGGAGAAAGGCGGACAGGTATCCGGTAAGCGGCAGGGTCGGAACAGGAGAGCGCACGA
GGGAGCTTCCAGGGGGAAACGCCTGGTATCTTTATAGTCCTGTCGGGTTTCGCCACCTCTGACTTGAGCG
TCGATTTTTGTGATGCTCGTCAGGGGGGCGGAGCCTATGGAAAAACGCCAGCAACGCGGCCTTTTTACGG
TTCCTGGCCTTTTGCTGGCCTTTTGCTCACATGTTCTTTCCTGCGTTATCCCCTGATTCTGTGGATAACC
GTATTACCGCCTTTGAGTGAGCTGATACCGCTCGCCGCAGCCGAACGACCGAGCGCAGCGAGTCAGTGAG
CGAGGAAGCGGAAGAGCGCCTGATGCGGTATTTTCTCCTTACGCATCTGTGCGGTATTTCACACCGCATA
TATGGTGCACTCTCAGTACAATCTGCTCTGATGCCGCATAGTTAAGCCAGTATACACTCCGCTATCGCTA
CGTGACTGGGTCATGGCTGCGCCCCGACACCCGCCAACACCCGCTGACGCGCCCTGACGGGCTTGTCTGC
TCCCGGCATCCGCTTACAGACAAGCTGTGACCGTCTCCGGGAGCTGCATGTGTCAGAGGTTTTCACCGTC
ATCACCGAAACGCGCGAGGCAGCTGCGGTAAAGCTCATCAGCGTGGTCGTGAAGCGATTCACAGATGTCT
GCCTGTTCATCCGCGTCCAGCTCGTTGAGTTTCTCCAGAAGCGTTAATGTCTGGCTTCTGATAAAGCGGG
CCATGTTAAGGGCGGTTTTTTCCTGTTTGGTCACTGATGCCTCCGTGTAAGGGGGATTTCTGTTCATGGG
GGTAATGATACCGATGAAACGAGAGAGGATGCTCACGATACGGGTTACTGATGATGAACATGCCCGGTTA
CTGGAACGTTGTGAGGGTAAACAACTGGCGGTATGGATGCGGCGGGACCAGAGAAAAATCACTCAGGGTC
AATGCCAGCGCTTCGTTAATACAGATGTAGGTGTTCCACAGGGTAGCCAGCAGCATCCTGCGATGCAGAT
CCGGAACATAATGGTGCAGGGCGCTGACTTCCGCGTTTCCAGACTTTACGAAACACGGAAACCGAAGACC
ATTCATGTTGTTGCTCAGGTCGCAGACGTTTTGCAGCAGCAGTCGCTTCACGTTCGCTCGCGTATCGGTG
ATTCATTCTGCTAACCAGTAAGGCAACCCCGCCAGCCTAGCCGGGTCCTCAACGACAGGAGCACGATCAT
GCTAGTCATGCCCCGCGCCCACCGGAAGGAGCTGACTGGGTTGAAGGCTCTCAAGGGCATCGGTCGAGAT
CCCGGTGCCTAATGAGTGAGCTAACTTACATTAATTGCGTTGCGCTCACTGCCCGCTTTCCAGTCGGGAA
ACCTGTCGTGCCAGCTGCATTAATGAATCGGCCAACGCGCGGGGAGAGGCGGTTTGCGTATTGGGCGCCA
GGGTGGTTTTTCTTTTCACCAGTGAGACGGGCAACAGCTGATTGCCCTTCACCGCCTGGCCCTGAGAGAG
TTGCAGCAAGCGGTCCACGCTGGTTTGCCCCAGCAGGCGAAAATCCTGTTTGATGGTGGTTAACGGCGGG
ATATAACATGAGCTGTCTTCGGTATCGTCGTATCCCACTACCGAGATGTCCGCACCAACGCGCAGCCCGG
ACTCGGTAATGGCGCGCATTGCGCCCAGCGCCATCTGATCGTTGGCAACCAGCATCGCAGTGGGAACGAT
GCCCTCATTCAGCATTTGCATGGTTTGTTGAAAACCGGACATGGCACTCCAGTCGCCTTCCCGTTCCGCT
ATCGGCTGAATTTGATTGCGAGTGAGATATTTATGCCAGCCAGCCAGACGCAGACGCGCCGAGACAGAAC
TTAATGGGCCCGCTAACAGCGCGATTTGCTGGTGACCCAATGCGACCAGATGCTCCACGCCCAGTCGCGT
ACCGTCTTCATGGGAGAAAATAATACTGTTGATGGGTGTCTGGTCAGAGACATCAAGAAATAACGCCGGA
ACATTAGTGCAGGCAGCTTCCACAGCAATGGCATCCTGGTCATCCAGCGGATAGTTAATGATCAGCCCAC
TGACGCGTTGCGCGAGAAGATTGTGCACCGCCGCTTTACAGGCTTCGACGCCGCTTCGTTCTACCATCGA
CACCACCACGCTGGCACCCAGTTGATCGGCGCGAGATTTAATCGCCGCGACAATTTGCGACGGCGCGTGC
AGGGCCAGACTGGAGGTGGCAACGCCAATCAGCAACGACTGTTTGCCCGCCAGTTGTTGTGCCACGCGGT
TGGGAATGTAATTCAGCTCCGCCATCGCCGCTTCCACTTTTTCCCGCGTTTTCGCAGAAACGTGGCTGGC
CTGGTTCACCACGCGGGAAACGGTCTGATAAGAGACACCGGCATACTCTGCGACATCGTATAACGTTACT
GGTTTCACATTCACCACCCTGAATTGACTCTCTTCCGGGCGCTATCATGCCATACCGCGAAAGGTTTTGC
GCCATTCGATGGTGTCCGGGATCTCGACGCTCTCCCTTATGCGACTCCTGCATTAGGAAGCAGCCCAGTA
GTAGGTTGAGGCCGTTGAGCACCGCCGCCGCAAGGAATGGTGCATGCAAGGAGATGGCGCCCAACAGTCC
CCCGGCCACGGGGCCTGCCACCATACCCACGCCGAAACAAGCGCTCATGAGCCCGAAGTGGCGAGCCCGA
TCTTCCCCATCGGTGATGTCGGCGATATAGGCGCCAGCAACCGCACCTGTGGCGCCGGTGATGCCGGCCA
CGATGCGTCCGGCGTAGCCTAGGATCGAGATCGATCTCGATCCCGCGAAATTAATACGACTCACTATA
