>Addgene plasmid #73404 | pETM6-At4CL-PhCHS-CmCHI (C5 mutant, pFlavo-opt) | addgene partial sequence | sequence record 139080 | pBRrevBam 5'-GGTGATGTCGGCGATATAGG-3'
ACGATGCGTCCGGCGTAGCCTAGGATCGAGATCGATCTCGATCCCGCGAAATTAATACGACTCACTATAG
GGGAATTGTGAGCGGATAACAATTCCCCTCTAGAAATAATTTTGTTTAACTTTAAGAAGGAGATATACAT
ATGGCGCCACAAGAACAAGCAGTTTCTCAGGTGATGGAGAAACAGAGCAACAACAACAACAGTGACGTCA
TTTTCCGATCAAAGTTACCGGATATTTACATCCCGAACCACCTATCTCTCCACGACTACATCTTCCAAAA
CATCTCCGAATTCGCCACTAAGCCTTGCCTAATCAACGGACCAACCGGCCACGTGTACACTTACTCCGAC
GTCCACGTCATCTCCCGCCAAATCGCCGCCAATTTTCACAAACTCGGCGTTAACCAAAACGACGTCGTCA
TGCTCCTCCTCCCAAACTGTCCCGAATTCGTCCTCTCTTTCCTCGCCGCCTCCTTCCGCGGCGCAACCGC
CACCGCCGCAAACCCTTTCTTCACTCCGGCGGAGATAGCTAAACAAGCCAAAGCCTCCAACACCAAACTC
ATAATCACCGAAGCTCGTTACGTCGACAAAATCAAACCACTTCAAAACGACGACGGAGTAGTCATCGTCT
GCATCGACGACAACGAATCCGTGCCAATCCCTGAAGGCTGCCTCCGCTTCACCGAGTTGACTCAGTCGAC
AACCGAGGCATCAGAAGTCATCGACTCGGTGGAGATTTCACCGGACGACGTGGTGGCACTACCTTACTCC
TCTGGCACGACGGGATTACCAA
