>Addgene plasmid #73404 | pETM6-At4CL-PhCHS-CmCHI (C5 mutant, pFlavo-opt) | addgene partial sequence | sequence record 139176 | hProgerin-F 5'-AGATGACCTGCTCCATCACC-3'
CCACGGAAAGTGACCGCGGTGATTTCTGAACAAACAACAAGGACTCGAGCGCCCTTGTTGTTTTCAGCCA
AGTCCTTGGCTAACCGAAGAACCGTGCCACCAGCAAAGCAACCTTGTTGGTACATCATAAGCCTCTTGAC
CGATGGACGAAGCCCAAGTAGCTTAGTGAGTTGATAGTCACACCCAGGCATGTCCACACCACTGGTTGTG
CAAAAGACCAAATGGGTAATTTTGGACTTGGGCTGGCCCCATTCCTTGATGGCCTTTTGAGCTGCCTCTT
TGCCAAGTTTGGGCACTTCAACCACCACTATGTCTTGCCTAGCATCAAGAGAAGGTGCCATGTATTCACA
CATACTAGGATTCTCTTTCAAGATTTCCTCTGTTAAGTGCATGTACCTTTTCTTAATCATTGATTTTTCA
CACATGCGCTTAAATTTCTCCTTAAGATCAGTCTTGTGCTCACTGTTAGTGATACGAAAATAAAAATCAG
GGTAAGTGCTTTGATCAACACAGTTTGAAGGTGTGGCTGTTCCAATGGCCATGACAGTGGCTGGACCTTC
AGCACGTTGTGCCTTACGATACTCCTCGACTGTCACCATATGTATATCTCCTTCTTAAAGTTAAACAAAA
TTATTTCTAGAGGGGAATTGTTATCCGCTCACAATTCCCCTATAGTGAGTCGTATTAATTTCGCGGGATC
GAGATCGATCTCGATCCTAGCAA
